Addgene plasmid #224177: AiP13868 - pAAV-AiE1026h-minBG-SYFP2-P2A-3XFLAG-10aa-H2B-WPRE3-BGHpA (Alias: CN3868)
Purpose: AiE1026h is an enhancer sequence, designed to drive AAV-mediated transgene expression in striatal MSNs (DMS>DLS)
Depositing lab: Allen Institute for Brain Science & Jonathan Ting. Depositing organization: Allen Institute. Publication: Enhancer AAV toolbox for accessing and perturbing striatal cell types and circuits. Hunker AC, Wirthlin ME, Gill G, Johansen NJ, Hooper M, Omstead V, Vargas S, Lerma MN, Taskin N, Weed N, Laird WD, Bishaw YM, Bendrick JL, Gore BB, Ben-Simon Y, Opitz-Araya X, Martinez RA, Way SW, Thyagarajan B, Otto S, Sanchez REA, Alexander JR, Amaya A, Amster A, Arbuckle J, Ayala A, Baker PM, Barcelli T, Barta S, Bertagnolli D, Bielstein C, Bishwakarma P, Bowlus J, Boyer G, Brouner K, Casian B, Casper T, Chakka AB, Chakrabarty R, Chong P, Clark M, Colbert K, Daniel S, Dawe T, Departee M, DiValentin P, Donadio NP, Dotson NI, Dwivedi D, Egdorf T, Fliss T, Gary A, Goldy J, Grasso C, Groce EL, Gudsnuk K, Han W, Haradon Z, Hastings S, Helback O, Ho WV, Huang C, Johnson T, Jones DL, Juneau Z, Kenney J, Leibly M, Li S, Liang E, Loeffler H, Lusk NA, Madigan Z, Malloy J, Malone J, McCue R, Melchor J, Mich JK, Moosman S, Morin E, Naidoo R, Newman D, Ngo K, Nguyen K, Oster AL, Ouellette B, Oyama AA, Pena N, Pham T, Phillips E, Pom C, Potekhina L, Ransford S, Ray PL, Reding M, Rette DF, Reynoldson C, Rimorin C, Sigler AR, Rocha DB, Ronellenfitch K, Ruiz A, Sawyer L, Sevigny JP, Shapovalova NV, Shepard N, Shulga L, Soliman S, Staats B, Taormina MJ, Tieu M, Wang Y, Wilkes J, Wood T, Zhou T, Williford A, Dee N, Mollenkopf T, Ng L, Esposito L, Kalmbach BE, Yao S, Ariza J, Collman F, Mufti S, Smith K, Waters J, Ersing I, Patrick M, Zeng H, Lein ES, Kojima Y, Horwitz G, Owen SF, Levi BP, Daigle TL, Tasic B, Bakken TE, Ting JT. Neuron. 2025 May 21;113(10):1507-1524.e17. doi: 10.1016/j.neuron.2025.04.035. PubMed 40403704.
Backbone
  Vector backbone: rAAV
  Vector type: AAV
Growth in bacteria
  Bacterial resistance: Ampicillin, 100 μg/mL
  Growth temperature: 30°C
  Growth strain: NEB Stable
  Copy number: High Copy
Gene/Insert
  Gene/Insert name: SYFP2-P2A-3XFLAG-10aa-H2B
  Species: Synthetic
  Cloning method: Restriction Enzyme; 5′ cloning site unknown (unknown if destroyed)
Terms and licenses: Academic/Nonprofit Terms; Industry Terms: Not Available to Industry
Depositor comments: Allen Institute plasmid alias: CN3868 . This work supported by NIH BRAIN Initiative grant UF1MH128339.
How to cite: AiP13868 - pAAV-AiE1026h-minBG-SYFP2-P2A-3XFLAG-10aa-H2B-WPRE3-BGHpA (Alias: CN3868) was a gift from Allen Institute for Brain Science & Jonathan Ting (Addgene plasmid # 224177 ; http://n2t.net/addgene:224177 ; RRID:Addgene_224177)
