[The description below was written by a language model from this plasmid's Addgene catalogue record and pLannotate feature annotations shown in this document.]
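Description:
AiP13868 - pAAV-AiE1026h-minBG-SYFP2-P2A-3XFLAG-10aa-H2B-WPRE3-BGHpA (alias CN3868) is a recombinant AAV transfer plasmid of about 5.1 kb, built to package an enhancer-driven reporter genome. The expression cassette lies between AAV2 inverted terminal repeats, which direct replication and encapsidation of the intervening DNA when packaging functions are supplied in trans. The annotation detects a full-length ITR on the 3′ side but only short ITR fragments on the 5′ side. The bacterial backbone carries a high-copy ColE1/pUC-type origin, an f1 phage origin, and a β-lactamase gene under its own promoter for ampicillin selection. Small remnants of pBR322 bom and rop sequences are also present. The record lists a recombination-deficient E. coli strain for propagation, as is usual for repeat-containing ITR plasmids.

According to the construct name and stated purpose, expression is controlled by AiE1026h, an enhancer designed to drive transgene expression in striatal medium spiny neurons, more strongly in dorsomedial than dorsolateral striatum. It is paired with a minimal beta-globin promoter (minBG). Neither element is annotated in the feature table, but they presumably occupy the unannotated region upstream of SYFP2. The payload is a single open reading frame encoding the yellow fluorescent protein SYFP2, a P2A self-cleaving peptide, and then human histone H2B carrying an N-terminal 3xFLAG tag joined through a 10-amino-acid linker. Ribosomal skipping at P2A should yield free SYFP2 that fills the cell and a separate, chromatin-bound FLAG-tagged histone that marks nuclei. A shortened WPRE (WPRE3, annotated as two fragments) enhances transcript expression, and a bovine growth hormone polyadenylation signal terminates the transcript. The construct belongs to an enhancer AAV toolbox for labelling and accessing striatal cell types.
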