Features (pLannotate 1.2.2; 16 found; start..end, strand, type, name):
     12..39      +  repeat_region  AAV2 ITR (fragment): inverted terminal repeat of adeno-associated virus serotype 2 inverted
     68..95      +  repeat_region  AAV2 ITR (fragment): inverted terminal repeat of adeno-associated virus serotype 2 inverted
    600..1316    +  CDS            SYFP2: SYFP2 is a basic (constitutively fluorescent) yellow fluorescent protein published in 2006, derived from Aequorea victoria. It is reported to be a very rapidly-maturing monomer with moderate acid sensitivity.
   1395..1460    +  CDS            3xFLAG: three tandem FLAG® epitope tags, followed by an enterokinase cleavage site
   1491..1868    +  CDS            H2B: human histone H2B; HIST1H2BJ
   1902..2059    +  misc_feature   WPRE (fragment): woodchuck hepatitis virus posttranscriptional regulatory element
   2065..2145    +  misc_feature   WPRE (fragment): woodchuck hepatitis virus posttranscriptional regulatory element
   2162..2273    +  polyA_signal   bGH poly(A) signal: bovine growth hormone polyadenylation signal
   2391..2531    +  repeat_region  AAV2 ITR: inverted terminal repeat of adeno-associated virus serotype 2 inverted
   2536..2587    -  misc_feature   bom (fragment): basis of mobility region from pBR322
   2606..3061    +  rep_origin     f1 ori (sequence partly withheld): f1 bacteriophage origin of replication; arrow indicates direction of (+) strand synthesis
   3062..3111    -  misc_feature   bom (fragment): basis of mobility region from pBR322
   3213..3248    -  CDS            rop (fragment): Rop protein, which maintains plasmids at low copy number; rop
   3343..3447    +  promoter       AmpR promoter: bla
   3448..4308    +  CDS            AmpR: β-lactamase; bla; confers resistance to ampicillin, carbenicillin, and related antibiotics
   4479..5067    +  rep_origin     ori: high-copy-number ColE1/pMB1/pBR322/pUC origin of replication
>Addgene plasmid #224177 | AiP13868 - pAAV-AiE1026h-minBG-SYFP2-P2A-3XFLAG-10aa-H2B-WPRE3-BGHpA (Alias: CN3868) | addgene full sequence | sequence record 446825 | Addgene NGS Result
CCTGCAGGCAGCTGCGCGCTCGCTCGCTCACTGAGGCCGCCCGGGCGTCGGGCGACCTTTGGTCGCCCGG
CCTCAGTGAGCGAGCGAGCGCGCAGAGAGGGAGTGGCCAACTCCATCACTAGGGGTTCCTGCGGCCGCAC
GCGTTCTTTTCCATGTTAGAAGCAAAGTTTTAAAAAATACTCTTTATGCTTTTATGCAAATGTTATGTGA
TTTTTAAAAGTATTATGCATAAAGACAATAAAAAATTAAAAGTAAATACTTCTTTTTTCATTAGCAGGTG
TTCAGTAATGTGTCAAATCTTGATATACCTAATTTGTCTTCTTTCAACTTTACTTTTGGATTTCCTGATT
CCAATTTTTCAAAAGTTGACAGACATCATGTTATTGTCACTAATTCCTCCCACTCAGCTCTCAGAGGTTC
ATTGTTCTGAGGGAGAAATTGTCATCTCCCCTTTTCCCTCCACTGGCTCAGTTTAAGAAAGTGAGTCAGA
TTACGGGTCTGAGCTCGGGCTGGGCATAAAAGTCAGGGCAGAGCCATCTATTGCTTACATTTGCTTCTGG
GATCCAGATCTTTCGAAGCTAGCGCTACCGGTCGCCACCATGGTCTCCAAGGGCGAGGAGCTGTTCACCG
GGGTGGTGCCCATCCTGGTCGAGCTGGACGGCGATGTCAACGGCCACAAGTTCAGCGTGTCCGGCGAGGG
CGAGGGCGATGCCACCTACGGCAAGCTGACCCTGAAGCTGATCTGCACCACCGGCAAGCTGCCCGTGCCC
TGGCCCACCCTCGTGACCACCCTGGGCTACGGCGTGCAGTGCTTCGCCCGCTACCCCGACCACATGAAGC
AGCACGACTTCTTCAAGTCCGCCATGCCCGAAGGCTACGTCCAGGAGCGCACCATCTTCTTCAAAGACGA
CGGCAACTACAAGACCCGCGCCGAGGTGAAGTTCGAGGGCGACACCCTGGTGAACCGCATCGAGCTGAAG
GGCATCGACTTCAAGGAGGACGGCAACATCCTGGGGCACAAGCTGGAGTACAACTACAACAGCCACAACG
TCTATATCACCGCCGACAAGCAGAAGAACGGCATCAAGGCCAACTTCAAGATCCGCCACAACATCGAGGA
CGGCGGCGTGCAGCTCGCCGACCACTACCAGCAGAACACCCCCATCGGCGACGGCCCCGTGCTGCTGCCC
GACAACCACTACCTGAGCTACCAGTCCAAGCTGAGCAAAGACCCCAACGAGAAGCGCGATCACATGGTCC
TGCTGGAGTTCGTGACCGCCGCCGGGATCACTCTCGGCATGGACGAGCTGTACAAGGGCTCTGGTGCTAC
CAACTTCTCACTGTTGAAACAGGCAGGGGATGTAGAGGAGAATCCAGGGCCTGGTGCTAGTGGAGACTAC
AAAGACCATGACGGAGATTATAAAGATCATGACATCGATTACAAGGATGACGATGACAAGTCCGGACTCA
GATCTGGAGGCTCCGGAGGCCCAGAGCCAGCGAAGTCTGCTCCCGCCCCGAAAAAGGGCTCCAAGAAGGC
GGTGACTAAGGCGCAGAAGAAAGGCGGCAAGAAGCGCAAGCGCAGCCGCAAGGAGAGCTATTCCATCTAT
GTGTATAAGGTTCTGAAGCAGGTCCACCCTGACACCGGCATTTCGTCCAAGGCCATGGGCATCATGAACT
CGTTTGTGAACGACATTTTCGAGCGCATCGCAGGTGAGGCTTCCCGCCTGGCGCATTACAACAAGCGCTC
GACCATCACCTCCAGGGAGATCCAGACGGCCGTGCGCCTGCTGCTGCCTGGGGAGTTGGCCAAGCACGCC
GTGTCCGAGGGTACTAAGGCCATCACCAAGTACACCAGCGCTAAGTAATGAGGCGCGCCGCGGCCGCGAA
TTCGATATCATAATCAACCTCTGGATTACAAAATTTGTGAAAGATTGACTGGTATTCTTAACTATGTTGC
TCCTTTTACGCTATGTGGATACGCTGCTTTAATGCCTTTGTATCATGCTATTGCTTCCCGTATGGCTTTC
ATTTTCTCCTCCTTGTATAAATCCTGGTTAGTTCTTGCCACGGCGGAACTCATCGCCGCCTGCCTTGCCC
GCTGCTGGACAGGGGCTCGGCTGTTGGGCACTGACAATTCCGTGGCTCGAGAGATCTTCGACTGTGCCTT
CTAGTTGCCAGCCATCTGTTGTTTGCCCCTCCCCCGTGCCTTCCTTGACCCTGGAAGGTGCCACTCCCAC
TGTCCTTTCCTAATAAAATGAGGAAATTGCATCGCATTGTCTGAGTAGGTGTCATTCTATTCTGGGGGGT
GGGGTGGGGCAGGACAGCAAGGGGGAGGATTGGGAAGACAATAGCAGGCATGAGATCTCACGTGCGGACC
GAGCGGCCGCAGGAACCCCTAGTGATGGAGTTGGCCACTCCCTCTCTGCGCGCTCGCTCGCTCACTGAGG
CCGGGCGACCAAAGGTCGCCCGACGCCCGGGCTTTGCCCGGGCGGCCTCAGTGAGCGAGCGAGCGCGCAG
CTGCCTGCAGGGGCGCCTGATGCGGTATTTTCTCCTTACGCATCTGTGCGGTATTTCACACCGCATA
[95 nt withheld, positions 2588-2682]
T
[46 nt withheld, positions 2684-2729]
C
[141 nt withheld, positions 2731-2871]
CCTTTGACGTTGGAGTCCACGTTCTTT
[37 nt withheld, positions 2899-2935]
ACTCTATCTCGGGCTATTCTTTTGATTTATAAGGGATTTTGCCGATTTCGGTCTATTGGTTAAAAAATGA
GCTGATTTAACAAAAATTTAACGCGAATTTTAACAAAATATTAACGTTTACAATTTTATGGTGCACTCTC
AGTACAATCTGCTCTGATGCCGCATAGTTAAGCCAGCCCCGACACCCGCCAACACCCGCTGACGCGCCCT
GACGGGCTTGTCTGCTCCCGGCATCCGCTTACAGACAAGCTGTGACCGTCTCCGGGAGCTGCATGTGTCA
GAGGTTTTCACCGTCATCACCGAAACGCGCGAGACGAAAGGGCCTCGTGATACGCCTATTTTTATAGGTT
AATGTCATGATAATAATGGTTTCTTAGACGTCAGGTGGCACTTTTCGGGGAAATGTGCGCGGAACCCCTA
TTTGTTTATTTTTCTAAATACATTCAAATATGTATCCGCTCATGAGACAATAACCCTGATAAATGCTTCA
ATAATATTGAAAAAGGAAGAGTATGAGTATTCAACATTTCCGTGTCGCCCTTATTCCCTTTTTTGCGGCA
TTTTGCCTTCCTGTTTTTGCTCACCCAGAAACGCTGGTGAAAGTAAAAGATGCTGAAGATCAGTTGGGTG
CACGAGTGGGTTACATCGAACTGGATCTCAACAGCGGTAAGATCCTTGAGAGTTTTCGCCCCGAAGAACG
TTTTCCAATGATGAGCACTTTTAAAGTTCTGCTATGTGGCGCGGTATTATCCCGTATTGACGCCGGGCAA
GAGCAACTCGGTCGCCGCATACACTATTCTCAGAATGACTTGGTTGAGTACTCACCAGTCACAGAAAAGC
ATCTTACGGATGGCATGACAGTAAGAGAATTATGCAGTGCTGCCATAACCATGAGTGATAACACTGCGGC
CAACTTACTTCTGACAACGATCGGAGGACCGAAGGAGCTAACCGCTTTTTTGCACAACATGGGGGATCAT
GTAACTCGCCTTGATCGTTGGGAACCGGAGCTGAATGAAGCCATACCAAACGACGAGCGTGACACCACGA
TGCCTGTAGCAATGGCAACAACGTTGCGCAAACTATTAACTGGCGAACTACTTACTCTAGCTTCCCGGCA
ACAATTAATAGACTGGATGGAGGCGGATAAAGTTGCAGGACCACTTCTGCGCTCGGCCCTTCCGGCTGGC
TGGTTTATTGCTGATAAATCTGGAGCCGGTGAGCGTGGGTCTCGCGGTATCATTGCAGCACTGGGGCCAG
ATGGTAAGCCCTCCCGTATCGTAGTTATCTACACGACGGGGAGTCAGGCAACTATGGATGAACGAAATAG
ACAGATCGCTGAGATAGGTGCCTCACTGATTAAGCATTGGTAACTGTCAGACCAAGTTTACTCATATATA
CTTTAGATTGATTTAAAACTTCATTTTTAATTTAAAAGGATCTAGGTGAAGATCCTTTTTGATAATCTCA
TGACCAAAATCCCTTAACGTGAGTTTTCGTTCCACTGAGCGTCAGACCCCGTAGAAAAGATCAAAGGATC
TTCTTGAGATCCTTTTTTTCTGCGCGTAATCTGCTGCTTGCAAACAAAAAAACCACCGCTACCAGCGGTG
GTTTGTTTGCCGGATCAAGAGCTACCAACTCTTTTTCCGAAGGTAACTGGCTTCAGCAGAGCGCAGATAC
CAAATACTGTTCTTCTAGTGTAGCCGTAGTTAGGCCACCACTTCAAGAACTCTGTAGCACCGCCTACATA
CCTCGCTCTGCTAATCCTGTTACCAGTGGCTGCTGCCAGTGGCGATAAGTCGTGTCTTACCGGGTTGGAC
TCAAGACGATAGTTACCGGATAAGGCGCAGCGGTCGGGCTGAACGGGGGGTTCGTGCACACAGCCCAGCT
TGGAGCGAACGACCTACACCGAACTGAGATACCTACAGCGTGAGCTATGAGAAAGCGCCACGCTTCCCGA
AGGGAGAAAGGCGGACAGGTATCCGGTAAGCGGCAGGGTCGGAACAGGAGAGCGCACGAGGGAGCTTCCA
GGGGGAAACGCCTGGTATCTTTATAGTCCTGTCGGGTTTCGCCACCTCTGACTTGAGCGTCGATTTTTGT
GATGCTCGTCAGGGGGGCGGAGCCTATGGAAAAACGCCAGCAACGCGGCCTTTTTACGGTTCCTGGCCTT
TTGCTGGCCTTTTGCTCACATGT
